Addgene plasmid #179681: ND4.2-Left TALE-G1397-N-DddA11
Purpose: Expression of base editor in mammalian cells
Depositing lab: David Liu. Depositing organization: Broad Institute. Publication: CRISPR-free base editors with enhanced activity and expanded targeting scope in mitochondrial and nuclear DNA. Mok BY, Kotrys AV, Raguram A, Huang TP, Mootha VK, Liu DR. Nat Biotechnol. 2022 Sep;40(9):1378-1387. doi: 10.1038/s41587-022-01256-8. Epub 2022 Apr 4. PubMed 35379961.
Backbone
  Vector backbone: pCMV
  Vector type: Mammalian Expression
Growth in bacteria
  Bacterial resistance: Ampicillin, 100 μg/mL
  Growth temperature: 37°C
  Growth strain: NEB Stable
  Copy number: High Copy
Gene/Insert
  Gene/Insert name: COX8a MTS_3xFLAG_ND4.2 Left TALE_2aa_DddA G1397-N (S1330I A1341V N1342S E1370K T1380I)_1xUGI_ATP5B 3'UTR
  Species: Synthetic
  Mutation: S1330I A1341V N1342S E1370K T1380I
  Cloning method: Gibson Cloning
Terms and licenses: Academic/Nonprofit Terms; Industry Terms: Not Available to Industry
How to cite: ND4.2-Left TALE-G1397-N-DddA11 was a gift from David Liu (Addgene plasmid # 179681 ; http://n2t.net/addgene:179681 ; RRID:Addgene_179681)
