[The description below was written by a language model from this plasmid's Addgene catalogue record and pLannotate feature annotations shown in this document.]
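Description:
ND4.2-Left TALE-G1397-N-DddA11 is a 7.2 kb mammalian expression plasmid on a pCMV backbone that encodes one half of a split, CRISPR-free cytosine base editor (a DddA-derived editor) directed to mitochondrial DNA. It is propagated in E. coli as a high-copy plasmid through a ColE1/pUC-type origin with ampicillin selection (AmpR), and it also carries an f1 origin. The feature table additionally shows an SV40 promoter/EM7 promoter unit driving a blasticidin S deaminase gene with an SV40 poly(A) signal, which could in principle provide blasticidin selection in mammalian cells. The short bleomycin-resistance fragments annotated after it appear to be backbone remnants.

The payload is a single synthetic fusion protein expressed from the CMV enhancer/promoter, with a T7 promoter just upstream of the coding region. From N- to C-terminus it comprises the COX8A mitochondrial targeting sequence for import into the matrix, a 3xFLAG epitope for detection, the "left" TALE DNA-binding array designed for the ND4.2 site (annotated only through its AvrXa10/AvrBs3-like flanking domains, the repeats themselves being unannotated), a two-residue linker, the N-terminal portion of the DddA double-stranded DNA cytidine deaminase split at G1397, and one copy of uracil glycosylase inhibitor (UGI), which protects the deaminated base from excision. The DddA half carries the S1330I, A1341V, N1342S, E1370K and T1380I substitutions of the evolved DddA11 variant. According to the record, an ATP5B 3' UTR follows the coding sequence, although it is not annotated in the feature table. Because a split DddA half is inactive alone, the plasmid would be co-transfected with a matching right-TALE construct carrying the complementary C-terminal half, so that deaminase activity reassembles only at the target site to install C•G-to-T•A edits.
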