Features (pLannotate 1.2.2; 26 found; start..end, strand, type, name):
     91..143     -  misc_feature   bom (fragment): basis of mobility region from pBR322
    298..677     +  enhancer       CMV enhancer: human cytomegalovirus immediate early enhancer
    678..881     +  promoter       CMV promoter: human cytomegalovirus (CMV) immediate early promoter
    877..910     +  LTR            5' LTR (truncated) (fragment): truncated 5' long terminal repeat (LTR) from HIV-1
    926..944     +  promoter       T7 promoter: promoter for bacteriophage T7 RNA polymerase
    973..1056    +  CDS            COX8A (fragment): COX8A_HUMAN - Also known as COX8, COX8L. Experimental evidence at protein level: Swiss-Prot protein existence level 1. Component of the cytochrome c oxidase, the last enzyme in the mitochondrial electron transport chain which drives oxidative phosphorylation. The respiratory chain contains 3 multisubunit complexes succinate dehydrogenase (complex II, CII), ubiquinol- cytochrome c oxidoreductase (cytochrome b-c1 complex, complex III, CIII) and cytochrome c oxidase (complex IV, CIV), that cooperate to transfer electrons derived from NADH and succinate to molecular oxygen, creating an electrochem
   1057..1122    +  CDS            3xFLAG: three tandem FLAG® epitope tags, followed by an enterokinase cleavage site
   1135..1641    +  CDS            avrXa10 (fragment): AVX10_XANOO - Experimental evidence at protein level: Swiss-Prot protein existence level 1. Avirulence protein. Induces the hypersensitive response (HR)in rice plants carrying the resistance gene Xa10. Activity depends on the presence of the core repeat domains; replacement with repeat domains from other proteins (AvrBs3 of X.euvesicatoria (AC P14727) or AvrXa7 of this organism) does not elicit the HR. Probably acts as a transcription factor in its host plant (rice) to induce plant resistance or disease. From Xanthomonas oryzae pv. oryzae.
   2620..2739    +  CDS            avrBs3 (fragment): AVRB3_XANEU - Experimental evidence at protein level: Swiss-Prot protein existence level 1. Avirulence protein. Acts as a transcription factor in C.annuum plants. In susceptible plants lacking the Bs3 resistance gene induces expression of a number of genes, including genes homologous to a family of auxin-induced genes, alpha-expansin genes, pectate lyase, anthocyanidin glucoside rhamnosyl transferase and at least one transcription factor, UPA20. Their expression leads to plant hypertrophy in mesophyll cells, probably mainly mediated by UPA20 (PubMed:17962565). In resistant plants induces the h
   2740..3075    +  CDS            dddA (fragment): DDDA_BURC1 - Experimental evidence at protein level: Swiss-Prot protein existence level 1. Toxic component of a toxin-immunity protein module, which functions as a cellular contact-dependent growth inhibition (CDI) system. CDI modules allow bacteria to communicate with and inhibit the growth of closely related neighboring bacteria in a contact-dependent fashion. Bacteria that have this module inhibit or kill bacteria without it, giving them a growth advantage. Probably specifically inhibited by cognate immunity protein DddI (Probable). The C-terminal 163 residue fragment has double-stranded DN
   3085..3333    +  CDS            UGI: UNGI_BPPB2 - Experimental evidence at protein level: Swiss-Prot protein existence level 1. This protein binds specifically and reversibly to the host uracil-DNA glycosylase, preventing removal of uracil residues from PBS2 DNA by the host uracil-excision repair system. From Bacillus phage PBS2 (Bacteriophage PBS2).
   3491..3512    +  promoter       SV40 promoter (fragment): SV40 enhancer and early promoter
   3533..3961    +  rep_origin     f1 ori (sequence partly withheld): f1 bacteriophage origin of replication; arrow indicates direction of (+) strand synthesis
   3975..4304    +  promoter       SV40 promoter: SV40 enhancer and early promoter
   4352..4399    +  promoter       EM7 promoter: synthetic bacterial promoter&nbsp
   4418..4816    +  CDS            BSD: blasticidin S deaminase; Aspergillus terreus BSD; confers resistance to blasticidin
   4817..4844    +  CDS            BleoR (fragment): antibiotic-binding protein; Sh ble from Streptoalloteichus hindustanus; confers resistance to bleomycin, phleomycin, and Zeocin™
   4854..4979    +  CDS            ble (fragment): BLE_KLEPN - Experimental evidence at protein level: Swiss-Prot protein existence level 1. Binding protein with a strong affinity to the bleomycin family of antibiotics. Binds to CL990; an antimitotic-antibiotic compound. From Klebsiella pneumoniae.
   4974..5095    +  polyA_signal   SV40 poly(A) signal: SV40 polyadenylation signal
   5168..5184    -  protein_bind   lac operator: The lac repressor binds to the lac operator to inhibit transcription in E. coli. This inhibition can be relieved by adding lactose or isopropyl-β-D-thiogalactopyranoside (IPTG). lac repressor encoded by lacI
   5192..5222    -  promoter       lac promoter: promoter for the E. coli lac operon
   5237..5258    -  protein_bind   CAP binding site: CAP binding activates transcription in the presence of cAMP. E. coli catabolite activator protein
   5271..5363    -  CDS            lacI (fragment): lac repressor; lacI; The lac repressor binds to the lac operator to inhibit transcription in E. coli. This inhibition can be relieved by adding lactose or isopropyl-β-D-thiogalactopyranoside (IPTG).
   5546..6134    -  rep_origin     ori: high-copy-number ColE1/pMB1/pBR322/pUC origin of replication
   6305..7165    -  CDS            AmpR: β-lactamase; bla; confers resistance to ampicillin, carbenicillin, and related antibiotics
   7166..32      -  promoter       AmpR promoter (across the origin): bla
>Addgene plasmid #179681 | ND4.2-Left TALE-G1397-N-DddA11 | addgene full sequence | sequence record 351811 | Addgene NGS Result
ATTTAGAAAAATAAACAAATAGGGGTTCCGCGCACATTTCCCCGAAAAGTGCCACCTGACGTCGACGGAT
CGGGAGATCTCCCGATCCCCTATGGTGCACTCTCAGTACAATCTGCTCTGATGCCGCATAGTTAAGCCAG
TATCTGCTCCCTGCTTGTGTGTTGGAGGTCGCTGAGTAGTGCGCGAGCAAAATTTAAGCTACAACAAGGC
AAGGCTTGACCGACAATTGCATGAAGAATCTGCTTAGGGTTAGGCGTTTTGCGCTGCTTCGCGATGTACG
GGCCAGATATACGCGTTGACATTGATTATTGACTAGTTATTAATAGTAATCAATTACGGGGTCATTAGTT
CATAGCCCATATATGGAGTTCCGCGTTACATAACTTACGGTAAATGGCCCGCCTGGCTGACCGCCCAACG
ACCCCCGCCCATTGACGTCAATAATGACGTATGTTCCCATAGTAACGCCAATAGGGACTTTCCATTGACG
TCAATGGGTGGAGTATTTACGGTAAACTGCCCACTTGGCAGTACATCAAGTGTATCATATGCCAAGTACG
CCCCCTATTGACGTCAATGACGGTAAATGGCCCGCCTGGCATTATGCCCAGTACATGACCTTATGGGACT
TTCCTACTTGGCAGTACATCTACGTATTAGTCATCGCTATTACCATGGTGATGCGGTTTTGGCAGTACAT
CAATGGGCGTGGATAGCGGTTTGACTCACGGGGATTTCCAAGTCTCCACCCCATTGACGTCAATGGGAGT
TTGTTTTGGCACCAAAATCAACGGGACTTTCCAAAATGTCGTAACAACTCCGCCCCATTGACGCAAATGG
GCGGTAGGCGTGTACGGTGGGAGGTCTATATAAGCAGAGCTCTCTGGCTAACTAGAGAACCCACTGCTTA
CTGGCTTATCGAAATTAATACGACTCACTATAGGGAGACCCAAGCTGGCTAGCACCATGGCCTCCGTTCT
GACCCCGCTGCTGCTGCGTGGCCTGACCGGCTCCGCTCGTCGTCTGCCAGTTCCGCGTGCGAAAATCCAT
TCCCTGGACTACAAAGACCATGACGGTGATTATAAAGATCATGACATCGATTACAAGGATGACGATGACA
AGATGGACATCGCGGATCTGCGTACCCTGGGTTACAGCCAGCAGCAGCAGGAGAAGATCAAGCCGAAGGT
GCGCAGCACCGTGGCTCAGCACCACGAAGCCCTGGTGGGCCACGGTTTCACCCACGCTCACATCGTGGCC
CTGAGCCAGCACCCAGCCGCGCTGGGCACCGTGGCCGTGAAATATCAGGACATGATTGCTGCCCTGCCAG
AGGCCACCCATGAAGCTATTGTGGGCGTGGGCAAGCAGTGGAGCGGTGCTCGTGCGCTGGAGGCGCTGCT
GACCGTGGCTGGTGAACTGCGTGGTCCGCCGCTGCAGCTGGATACCGGTCAGCTGCTGAAAATTGCCAAA
CGTGGCGGTGTGACCGCGGTGGAAGCCGTGCATGCTTGGCGTAATGCTCTGACCGGTGCGCCGCTGAACT
TAACGCCGGAACAAGTTGTTGCAATTGCCAGCAACAACGGCGGCAAGCAAGCTCTGGAAACCGTGCAGGC
CCTGCTTCCAGTCCTGTGTCAGGCCCACGGCCTGACCCCTCAGCAGGTGGTCGCCATCGCCTCTAACATC
GGCGGAAAGCAGGCTCTGGAGACCGTGCAGCGGCTGCTGCCCGTGCTGTGCCAGGCCCACGGCCTGACAC
CTCAGCAGGTGGTGGCCATTGCTAGCAACATCGGAGGCAAGCAGGCCCTGGAAACCGTGCAAAGACTGCT
GCCCGTGCTGTGCCAGGCCCACGGCCTCACACCCGAGCAAGTGGTGGCCATCGCTAGCAACAACGGCGGC
AAGCAGGCTCTCGAGACAGTCCAAGCTCTGCTGCCAGTGCTGTGCCAAGCTCACGGCCTGACACCCGAGC
AGGTGGTCGCCATCGCCTCCCACGATGGCGGCAAACAGGCTCTGGAAACAGTGCAGGCCCTGCTGCCTGT
GCTGTGCCAGGCCCACGGCCTGACCCCTGAGCAGGTGGTGGCCATCGCCAGCAATGGCGGAGGCAAGCAG
GCCCTGGAAACCGTGCAGGCTCTGCTGCCTGTGCTGTGTCAAGCCCATGGCCTGACCCCTGAGCAGGTGG
TGGCTATCGCCTCTAATGGCGGAGGCAAGCAGGCCCTGGAAACCGTGCAGAGACTGCTGCCTGTGCTGTG
CCAGGCCCATGGACTGACCCCTGAGCAGGTTGTTGCAATCGCCAGCCACGACGGCGGCAAACAAGCCCTG
GAAACCGTGCAGGCCCTGCTGCCCGTGCTGTGCCAGGCCCACGGACTGACCCCACAGCAGGTTGTGGCCA
TCGCCAGCAACATCGGCGGCAAGCAGGCCCTGGAAACAGTGCAGCGGCTGCTGCCTGTGCTGTGTCAGGC
CCACGGCCTGACCCCTCAACAGGTGGTGGCCATCGCCAGCCACGACGGCGGCAAGCAGGCTCTTGAGACC
GTGCAGAGACTGCTGCCCGTGCTGTGCCAGGCCCACGGACTGACACCTCAGCAGGTGGTGGCCATCGCCT
CCCACGACGGCGGGAGACCTGCCCTCGAAAGCATTGTGGCTCAGCTGAGCCGTCCAGACCCGGCGCTGGC
GGCTCTGACCAACGATCACCTGGTGGCGCTGGCTTGCCTGGGCGGTCGTCCGGCCCTGGATGCCGTGAAG
AAAGGCCTGGGTGGATCCGGCAGCTACGCCCTGGGTCCGTATCAGATTAGCGCCCCGCAGCTGCCAGCTT
ACAATGGTCAGACCGTGGGTACCTTCTACTATGTGAACGACGCGGGCGGTCTGGAGAGCAAGGTGTTTAT
CAGCGGCGGTCCAACCCCGTACCCAAACTATGTCAGTGCCGGTCATGTGGAGGGTCAGAGCGCCCTGTTC
ATGCGTGATAACGGCATCAGCGAGGGTCTGGTGTTCCACAACAACCCGAAAGGCACCTGCGGTTTTTGCG
TGAACATGATCGAGACCCTGCTGCCGGAAAACGCGAAAATGACCGTGGTGCCGCCGGAAGGTTCTGGCGG
CTCAACTAATCTGAGCGACATCATTGAGAAGGAGACTGGGAAACAGCTGGTCATTCAGGAGTCCATCCTG
ATGCTGCCTGAGGAGGTGGAGGAAGTGATCGGCAACAAGCCAGAGTCTGACATCCTGGTGCACACCGCCT
ACGACGAGTCCACAGATGAGAATGTGATGCTGCTGACCTCTGACGCCCCCGAGTATAAGCCTTGGGCCCT
GGTCATCCAGGATTCTAACGGCGAGAATAAGATCAAGATGCTGTGATAAGGGGTCTTTGTCCTCTGTACT
GTCTCTCTCCTTGCCCCTAACCCAAAAAGCTTCATTTTTCTGTGTAGGCTGCACAAGAGCCTTGATTGAA
GATATATTCTTTCTGAACAGTATTTAAGGTTTCCAATAAAATGTACACCCCTCAGAACTTCTGAGGCGGA
AAGAACCAGCTGGGGCTCTAGGGGGTATCCCC
[124 nt withheld, positions 3533-3656]
C
[91 nt withheld, positions 3658-3748]
A
[49 nt withheld, positions 3750-3798]
CCTTTGACGTTGGAGTCCACGTTCTTT
[37 nt withheld, positions 3826-3862]
ACCCTATCTCGGTCTATTCTTTTGATTTATAAGGGATTTTGCCGATTTCGGCCTATTGGTTAAAAAATGA
GCTGATTTAACAAAAATTTAACGCGAATTAATTCTGTGGAATGTGTGTCAGTTAGGGTGTGGAAAGTCCC
CAGGCTCCCCAGCAGGCAGAAGTATGCAAAGCATGCATCTCAATTAGTCAGCAACCAGGTGTGGAAAGTC
CCCAGGCTCCCCAGCAGGCAGAAGTATGCAAAGCATGCATCTCAATTAGTCAGCAACCATAGTCCCGCCC
CTAACTCCGCCCATCCCGCCCCTAACTCCGCCCAGTTCCGCCCATTCTCCGCCCCATGGCTGACTAATTT
TTTTTATTTATGCAGAGGCCGAGGCCGCCTCTGCCTCTGAGCTATTCCAGAAGTAGTGAGGAGGCTTTTT
TGGAGGCCTAGGCTTTTGCAAAAAGCTCCCGGGAGCTTGTATATCCATTTTCGGATCTGATCAGCACGTG
TTGACAATTAATCATCGGCATAGTATATCGGCATAGTATAATACGACAAGGTGAGGAACTAAACCATGGC
CAAGCCTTTGTCTCAAGAAGAATCCACCCTCATTGAAAGAGCAACGGCTACAATCAACAGCATCCCCATC
TCTGAAGACTACAGCGTCGCCAGCGCAGCTCTCTCTAGCGACGGCCGCATCTTCACTGGTGTCAATGTAT
ATCATTTTACTGGGGGACCTTGTGCAGAACTCGTGGTGCTGGGCACTGCTGCTGCTGCGGCAGCTGGCAA
CCTGACTTGTATCGTCGCGATCGGAAATGAGAACAGGGGCATCTTGAGCCCCTGCGGACGGTGCCGACAG
GTGCTTCTCGATCTGCATCCTGGGATCAAAGCCATAGTGAAGGACAGTGATGGACAGCCGACGGCAGTTG
GGATTCGTGAATTGCTGCCCTCTGGTTATGTGTGGGAGGGCTAAGCACTTCGTGGCCGAGGAGCAGGACT
GACACGTGCTACGAGATTTCGATTCCACCGCCGCCTTCTATGAAAGGTTGGGCTTCGGAATCGTTTTCCG
GGACGCCGGCTGGATGATCCTCCAGCGCGGGGATCTCATGCTGGAGTTCTTCGCCCACCCCAACTTGTTT
ATTGCAGCTTATAATGGTTACAAATAAAGCAATAGCATCACAAATTTCACAAATAAAGCATTTTTTTCAC
TGCATTCTAGTTGTGGTTTGTCCAAACTCATCAATGTATCTTATCATGTCTGTATACCGTCGACCTCTAG
CTAGAGCTTGGCGTAATCATGGTCATAGCTGTTTCCTGTGTGAAATTGTTATCCGCTCACAATTCCACAC
AACATACGAGCCGGAAGCATAAAGTGTAAAGCCTGGGGTGCCTAATGAGTGAGCTAACTCACATTAATTG
CGTTGCGCTCACTGCCCGCTTTCCAGTCGGGAAACCTGTCGTGCCAGCTGCATTAATGAATCGGCCAACG
CGCGGGGAGAGGCGGTTTGCGTATTGGGCGCTCTTCCGCTTCCTCGCTCACTGACTCGCTGCGCTCGGTC
GTTCGGCTGCGGCGAGCGGTATCAGCTCACTCAAAGGCGGTAATACGGTTATCCACAGAATCAGGGGATA
ACGCAGGAAAGAACATGTGAGCAAAAGGCCAGCAAAAGGCCAGGAACCGTAAAAAGGCCGCGTTGCTGGC
GTTTTTCCATAGGCTCCGCCCCCCTGACGAGCATCACAAAAATCGACGCTCAAGTCAGAGGTGGCGAAAC
CCGACAGGACTATAAAGATACCAGGCGTTTCCCCCTGGAAGCTCCCTCGTGCGCTCTCCTGTTCCGACCC
TGCCGCTTACCGGATACCTGTCCGCCTTTCTCCCTTCGGGAAGCGTGGCGCTTTCTCATAGCTCACGCTG
TAGGTATCTCAGTTCGGTGTAGGTCGTTCGCTCCAAGCTGGGCTGTGTGCACGAACCCCCCGTTCAGCCC
GACCGCTGCGCCTTATCCGGTAACTATCGTCTTGAGTCCAACCCGGTAAGACACGACTTATCGCCACTGG
CAGCAGCCACTGGTAACAGGATTAGCAGAGCGAGGTATGTAGGCGGTGCTACAGAGTTCTTGAAGTGGTG
GCCTAACTACGGCTACACTAGAAGAACAGTATTTGGTATCTGCGCTCTGCTGAAGCCAGTTACCTTCGGA
AAAAGAGTTGGTAGCTCTTGATCCGGCAAACAAACCACCGCTGGTAGCGGTGGTTTTTTTGTTTGCAAGC
AGCAGATTACGCGCAGAAAAAAAGGATCTCAAGAAGATCCTTTGATCTTTTCTACGGGGTCTGACGCTCA
GTGGAACGAAAACTCACGTTAAGGGATTTTGGTCATGAGATTATCAAAAAGGATCTTCACCTAGATCCTT
TTAAATTAAAAATGAAGTTTTAAATCAATCTAAAGTATATATGAGTAAACTTGGTCTGACAGTTACCAAT
GCTTAATCAGTGAGGCACCTATCTCAGCGATCTGTCTATTTCGTTCATCCATAGTTGCCTGACTCCCCGT
CGTGTAGATAACTACGATACGGGAGGGCTTACCATCTGGCCCCAGTGCTGCAATGATACCGCGAGACCCA
CGCTCACCGGCTCCAGATTTATCAGCAATAAACCAGCCAGCCGGAAGGGCCGAGCGCAGAAGTGGTCCTG
CAACTTTATCCGCCTCCATCCAGTCTATTAATTGTTGCCGGGAAGCTAGAGTAAGTAGTTCGCCAGTTAA
TAGTTTGCGCAACGTTGTTGCCATTGCTACAGGCATCGTGGTGTCACGCTCGTCGTTTGGTATGGCTTCA
TTCAGCTCCGGTTCCCAACGATCAAGGCGAGTTACATGATCCCCCATGTTGTGCAAAAAAGCGGTTAGCT
CCTTCGGTCCTCCGATCGTTGTCAGAAGTAAGTTGGCCGCAGTGTTATCACTCATGGTTATGGCAGCACT
GCATAATTCTCTTACTGTCATGCCATCCGTAAGATGCTTTTCTGTGACTGGTGAGTACTCAACCAAGTCA
TTCTGAGAATAGTGTATGCGGCGACCGAGTTGCTCTTGCCCGGCGTCAATACGGGATAATACCGCGCCAC
ATAGCAGAACTTTAAAAGTGCTCATCATTGGAAAACGTTCTTCGGGGCGAAAACTCTCAAGGATCTTACC
GCTGTTGAGATCCAGTTCGATGTAACCCACTCGTGCACCCAACTGATCTTCAGCATCTTTTACTTTCACC
AGCGTTTCTGGGTGAGCAAAAACAGGAAGGCAAAATGCCGCAAAAAAGGGAATAAGGGCGACACGGAAAT
GTTGAATACTCATACTCTTCCTTTTTCAATATTATTGAAGCATTTATCAGGGTTATTGTCTCATGAGCGG
ATACATATTTGAATGT
